Addgene plasmid #74056: pMSCV-BirA-P2A-mCherry
Purpose: retroviral expression plasmid for selfcleaving E.coli biotin ligase BirA-P2A-mCherry fusion protein
Depositing lab: Ria Baumgrass. Depositing organization: Deutsches Rheuma-Forschungszentrum Berlin (DRFZ). Publication: Identification of Novel Nuclear Factor of Activated T Cells (NFAT)-Associated Proteins in T cells. Gabriel CH, Gross F, Karl M, Stephanowitz H, Hennig AF, Weber M, Gryzik S, Bachmann I, Hecklau K, Wienands J, Schuchhardt J, Herzel H, Radbruch A, Krause E, Baumgrass R. J Biol Chem. 2016 Sep 16. pii: jbc.M116.739326. 10.1074/jbc.M116.739326 PubMed 27637333.
Backbone
  Vector backbone: pMSCV-IRES-GFP
  Backbone size w/o insert (bp): 5700
  Total vector size (bp): 7443
  Modifications to backbone: added SV40 ori
  Vector type: Mammalian Expression, Retroviral
Growth in bacteria
  Bacterial resistance: Ampicillin, 100 μg/mL
  Growth temperature: 37°C
  Growth strain: NEB Stable
  Copy number: Unknown
Gene/Insert
  Gene/Insert name: BirA biotin ligase
  Species: E.coli
  Insert size (bp): 940
  Promoter: MSCV-LTRs
  Tag / fusion protein: P2A-mCherry (C terminal on insert)
  Cloning method: Restriction Enzyme; 5′ cloning site Unknown (unknown if destroyed); 3′ cloning site SalI (not destroyed)
  Sequencing primers: 5′ CGT TCG ACC CCG CCT CGA TCC
Resource information
  A portion of this plasmid was derived from a plasmid made by: pBY2982, containing the E.coli biotin ligase birA-mCherry fusion protein sequence was a gift from Ralf Baumeister (Addgene plasmid # 23220)
Terms and licenses: Academic/Nonprofit Terms; Industry Terms: Not Available to Industry
How to cite: pMSCV-BirA-P2A-mCherry was a gift from Ria Baumgrass (Addgene plasmid # 74056 ; http://n2t.net/addgene:74056 ; RRID:Addgene_74056)
