[The description below was written by a language model from this plasmid's Addgene catalogue record and pLannotate feature annotations shown in this document.]
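Description:
pMSCV-BirA-P2A-mCherry is a gammaretroviral expression plasmid built on the pMSCV-IRES-GFP backbone, in which the original IRES-GFP reporter has evidently been replaced by a BirA-P2A-mCherry cassette. The proviral portion is flanked by murine embryonic stem cell virus 5' and 3' long terminal repeats. It carries the MESV Ψ packaging signal and a truncated, start-codon-less gag segment that helps the transcript to be packaged into virions when the plasmid is introduced into a packaging cell line supplying the viral proteins in trans. Expression of the insert in transduced mammalian cells is driven by the LTR promoter. In bacteria the plasmid replicates from a high-copy ColE1/pUC-type origin and is selected with ampicillin through the β-lactamase gene. The remaining annotated fragments (lacI, lacZα, TcR, rop, bom, env) are short backbone remnants rather than functional genes. The depositor notes that an SV40 origin was added, which matches the annotated SV40 enhancer/early promoter region outside the LTRs. This element allows episomal amplification in cells expressing large T antigen.

The payload is the E. coli biotin protein ligase BirA, followed in the same reading frame by a P2A peptide and the monomeric red fluorescent protein mCherry. The P2A itself is not annotated but would occupy the short gap between the two coding sequences. Ribosomal skipping at P2A yields separate BirA and mCherry proteins from one transcript, so red fluorescence marks transduced cells that express the ligase. The BirA-mCherry sequence was derived from an earlier fusion construct. BirA biotinylates proteins carrying its acceptor peptide, and the associated publication concerns identification of NFAT-associated proteins in T cells, which suggests use in in vivo biotinylation and streptavidin-based purification of tagged complexes. The catalogue size and the sequence record length differ slightly.
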