Features (pLannotate 1.2.2; 21 found; start..end, strand, type, name):
     43..560     +  LTR            5' LTR: 5' long terminal repeat from murine embryonic stem cell virus
    624..965     +  misc_feature   MESV Ψ: packaging signal of murine embryonic stem cell virus
   1032..1448    +  CDS            gag (truncated): truncated Moloney murine leukemia virus (MMLV) gag gene lacking the start codon
   1480..2440    +  CDS            BirA (fragment): E. coli biotin protein ligase; birA
   2507..3214    +  CDS            mCherry: mCherry is a basic (constitutively fluorescent) red fluorescent protein published in 2004, derived from Discosoma sp.. It is reported to be a very rapidly-maturing monomer with low acid sensitivity.
   3290..3805    +  LTR            3' LTR: 3' long terminal repeat from murine embryonic stem cell virus
   3998..4014    -  protein_bind   lac operator: The lac repressor binds to the lac operator to inhibit transcription in E. coli. This inhibition can be relieved by adding lactose or isopropyl-β-D-thiogalactopyranoside (IPTG). lac repressor encoded by lacI
   4022..4052    -  promoter       lac promoter: promoter for the E. coli lac operon
   4067..4088    -  protein_bind   CAP binding site: CAP binding activates transcription in the presence of cAMP. E. coli catabolite activator protein
   4101..4193    -  CDS            lacI (fragment): lac repressor; lacI; The lac repressor binds to the lac operator to inhibit transcription in E. coli. This inhibition can be relieved by adding lactose or isopropyl-β-D-thiogalactopyranoside (IPTG).
   4376..4964    -  rep_origin     ori: high-copy-number ColE1/pMB1/pBR322/pUC origin of replication
   5135..5995    -  CDS            AmpR: β-lactamase; bla; confers resistance to ampicillin, carbenicillin, and related antibiotics
   5996..6100    -  promoter       AmpR promoter: bla
   6195..6230    +  CDS            rop (fragment): Rop protein, which maintains plasmids at low copy number; rop
   6332..6384    +  misc_feature   bom (fragment): basis of mobility region from pBR322
   6393..6722    +  promoter       SV40 promoter: SV40 enhancer and early promoter
   6770..6817    +  promoter       EM7 promoter: synthetic bacterial promoter&nbsp
   6828..6883    +  misc_feature   bom (fragment): basis of mobility region from pBR322
   6889..7043    -  CDS            lacZα (fragment): LacZα fragment of β-galactosidase; lacZ fragment
   7051..7326    -  CDS            TcR (fragment): tetracycline efflux protein; tet; confers resistance to tetracycline
   7324..1       +  CDS            env (fragment) (across the origin): murine leukemia virus gPr80 envelope polyprotein precursor; env; proteolytically cleaved into gp70SU and p15TM subunits
>Addgene plasmid #74056 | pMSCV-BirA-P2A-mCherry | depositor full sequence | sequence record 147174 | Full plasmid sequence
GATAAAATAAAAGATTTTATTTAGTCTCCAGAAAAAGGGGGGAATGAAAGACCCCACCTGTAGGTTTGGC
AAGCTAGCTTAAGTAACGCCATTTTGCAAGGCATGGAAAATACATAACTGAGAATAGAGAAGTTCAGATC
AAGGTTAGGAACAGAGAGACAGCAGAATATGGGCCAAACAGGATATCTGTGGTAAGCAGTTCCTGCCCCG
GCTCAGGGCCAAGAACAGATGGTCCCCAGATGCGGTCCCGCCCTCAGCAGTTTCTAGAGAACCATCAGAT
GTTTCCAGGGTGCCCCAAGGACCTGAAAATGACCCTGTGCCTTATTTGAACTAACCAATCAGTTCGCTTC
TCGCTTCTGTTCGCGCGCTTCTGCTCCCCGAGCTCAATAAAAGAGCCCACAACCCCTCACTCGGCGCGCC
AGTCCTCCGATAGACTGCGTCGCCCGGGTACCCGTATTCCCAATAAAGCCTCTTGCTGTTTGCATCCGAA
TCGTGGACTCGCTGATCCTTGGGAGGGTCTCCTCAGATTGATTGACTGCCCACCTCGGGGGTCTTTCATT
TGGAGGTTCCACCGAGATTTGGAGACCCCTGCCTAGGGACCACCGACCCCCCCGCCGGGAGGTAAGCTGG
CCAGCGGTCGTTTCGTGTCTGTCTCTGTCTTTGTGCGTGTTTGTGCCGGCATCTAATGTTTGCGCCTGCG
TCTGTACTAGTTAGCTAACTAGCTCTGTATCTGGCGGACCCGTGGTGGAACTGACGAGTTCTGAACACCC
GGCCGCAACCCTGGGAGACGTCCCAGGGACTTTGGGGGCCGTTTTTGTGGCCCGACCTGAGGAAGGGAGT
CGATGTGGAATCCGACCCCGTCAGGATATGTGGTTCTGGTAGGAGACGAGAACCTAAAACAGTTCCCGCC
TCCGTCTGAATTTTTGCTTTCGGTTTGGAACCGAAGCCGCGCGTCTTGTCTGCTGCAGCGCTGCAGCATC
GTTCTGTGTTGTCTCTGTCTGACTGTGTTTCTGTATTTGTCTGAAAATTAGGGCCAGACTGTTACCACTC
CCTTAAGTTTGACCTTAGGTCACTGGAAAGATGTCGAGCGGATCGCTCACAACCAGTCGGTAGATGTCAA
GAAGAGACGTTGGGTTACCTTCTGCTCTGCAGAATGGCCAACCTTTAACGTCGGATGGCCGCGAGACGGC
ACCTTTAACCGAGACCTCATCACCCAGGTTAAGATCAAGGTCTTTTCACCTGGCCCGCATGGACACCCAG
ACCAGGTCCCCTACATCGTGACCTGGGAAGCCTTGGCTTTTGACCCCCCTCCCTGGGTCAAGCCCTTTGT
ACACCCTAAGCCTCCGCCTCCTCTTCCTCCATCCGCCCCGTCTCTCCCCCTTGAACCTCCTCGTTCGACC
CCGCCTCGATCCTCCCTTTATCCAGCCCTCACTCCTTCTCTAGGCGCCGGAATTAGATCTGCGGCCGCGC
CACCATGGAGAAGGATAACACCGTGCCACTGAAATTGATTGCCCTGTTAGCGAACGGTGAATTTCACTCT
GGCGAGCAGTTGGGTGAAACGCTGGGAATGAGCCGGGCGGCTATTAATAAACACATTCAGACACTGCGTG
ACTGGGGCGTTGATGTCTTTACCGTTCCGGGTAAAGGATACAGCCTGCCTGAGCCTATCCAGTTACTTAA
TGCTAAACAGATATTGGGTCAGCTGGATGGCGGTAGTGTAGCCGTGCTGCCAGTGATTGACTCCACGAAT
CAGTACCTTCTTGATCGTATCGGAGAGCTTAAATCGGGCGATGCTTGCATTGCAGAATACCAGCAGGCTG
GCCGTGGTCGCCGGGGTCGGAAATGGTTTTCGCCTTTTGGCGCAAACTTATATTTGTCGATGTTCTGGCG
TCTGGAACAAGGCCCGGCGGCGGCGATTGGTTTAAGTCTGGTTATCGGTATCGTGATGGCGGAAGTATTA
CGCAAGCTGGGTGCAGATAAAGTTCGTGTTAAATGGCCTAATGACCTCTATCTGCAGGATCGCAAGCTGG
CAGGCATTCTGGTGGAGCTGACTGGCAAAACTGGCGATGCGGCGCAAATAGTCATTGGAGCCGGGATCAA
CATGGCAATGCGCCGTGTTGAAGAGAGTGTCGTTAATCAGGGGTGGATCACGCTGCAGGAAGCGGGGATC
AATCTCGATCGTAATACGTTGGCGGCCATGCTAATACGTGAATTACGTGCTGCGTTGGAACTCTTCGAAC
AAGAAGGATTGGCACCTTATCTGTCGCGCTGGGAAAAGCTGGATAATTTTATTAATCGCCCAGTGAAACT
TATCATTGGTGATAAAGAAATATTTGGCATTTCACGCGGAATAGACAAACAGGGGGCTTTATTACTTGAG
CAGGATGGAATAATAAAACCCTGGATGGGCGGTGAAATATCCCTGCGTAGTGCAGAAAAAGGCAGCGGCG
CCACCAACTTCAGCCTGCTGAAGCAGGCCGGCGACGTGGAGGAGAACCCCGGCCCTATGGTGAGCAAGGG
CGAGGAGGATAACATGGCCATCATCAAGGAGTTCATGCGCTTCAAGGTGCACATGGAGGGCTCCGTGAAC
GGCCACGAGTTCGAGATCGAGGGCGAGGGCGAGGGCCGCCCCTACGAGGGCACCCAGACCGCCAAGCTGA
AGGTGACCAAGGGTGGCCCCCTGCCCTTCGCCTGGGACATCCTGTCCCCTCAGTTCATGTACGGCTCCAA
GGCCTACGTGAAGCACCCCGCCGACATCCCCGACTACTTGAAGCTGTCCTTCCCCGAGGGCTTCAAGTGG
GAGCGCGTGATGAACTTCGAGGACGGCGGCGTGGTGACCGTGACCCAGGACTCCTCCCTGCAGGACGGCG
AGTTCATCTACAAGGTGAAGCTGCGCGGCACCAACTTCCCCTCCGACGGCCCCGTAATGCAGAAGAAGAC
CATGGGCTGGGAGGCCTCCTCCGAGCGGATGTACCCCGAGGACGGCGCCCTGAAGGGCGAGATCAAGCAG
AGGCTGAAGCTGAAGGACGGCGGCCACTACGACGCTGAGGTCAAGACCACCTACAAGGCCAAGAAGCCCG
TGCAGCTGCCCGGCGCCTACAACGTCAACATCAAGTTGGACATCACCTCCCACAACGAGGACTACACCAT
CGTGGAACAGTACGAACGCGCCGAGGGCCGCCACTCCACCGGCGGCATGGACGAGCTGTACAAGTAAGGA
TCCGTCGACCTGCAGCCAAGCTTATCGATAAAATAAAAGATTTTATTTAGTCTCCAGAAAAAGGGGGGAA
TGAAAGACCCCACCTGTAGGTTTGGCAAGCTAGCTTAATTAACGCCATTTTGCAAGGCATGGAAAATACA
TAACTGAGAATAGAGAAGTTCAGATCAAGGTTAGGAACAGAGAGACAGCAGAATATGGGCCAAACAGGAT
ATCTGTGGTAAGCAGTTCCTGCCCCGGCTCAGGGCCAAGAACAGATGGTCCCCAGATGCGGTCCCGCCCT
CAGCAGTTTCTAGAGAACCATCAGATGTTTCCAGGGTGCCCCAAGGACCTGAAAATGACCCTGTGCCTTA
TTTGAACTAACCAATCAGTTCGCTTCTCGCTTCTGTTCGCGCGCTTCTGCTCCCCGAGCTCAATAAAAGA
GCCCACAACCCCTCACTCGGCGCGCCAGTCCTCCGATAGACTGCGTCGCCCGGGTACCCGTGTATCCAAT
AAACCCTCTTGCAGTTGCATCCGACTTGTGGTCTCGCTGTTCCTTGGGAGGGTCTCCTCTGAGTGATTGA
CTACCCGTCAGCGGGGGTCTTTCATGGGTAACAGTTTCTTGAAGTTGGAGAACAACATTCTGAGGGTAGG
AGTCGAATATTAAGTAATCCTGACTCAATTAGCCACTGTTTTGAATCCACATACTCCAATACTCCTGAAA
TAGTTCATTATGGACAGCGCAGAAGAGCTGGGGAGAATTAATTCGTAATCATGGTCATAGCTGTTTCCTG
TGTGAAATTGTTATCCGCTCACAATTCCACACAACATACGAGCCGGAAGCATAAAGTGTAAAGCCTGGGG
TGCCTAATGAGTGAGCTAACTCACATTAATTGCGTTGCGCTCACTGCCCGCTTTCCAGTCGGGAAACCTG
TCGTGCCAGCTGCATTAATGAATCGGCCAACGCGCGGGGAGAGGCGGTTTGCGTATTGGGCGCTCTTCCG
CTTCCTCGCTCACTGACTCGCTGCGCTCGGTCGTTCGGCTGCGGCGAGCGGTATCAGCTCACTCAAAGGC
GGTAATACGGTTATCCACAGAATCAGGGGATAACGCAGGAAAGAACATGTGAGCAAAAGGCCAGCAAAAG
GCCAGGAACCGTAAAAAGGCCGCGTTGCTGGCGTTTTTCCATAGGCTCCGCCCCCCTGACGAGCATCACA
AAAATCGACGCTCAAGTCAGAGGTGGCGAAACCCGACAGGACTATAAAGATACCAGGCGTTTCCCCCTGG
AAGCTCCCTCGTGCGCTCTCCTGTTCCGACCCTGCCGCTTACCGGATACCTGTCCGCCTTTCTCCCTTCG
GGAAGCGTGGCGCTTTCTCATAGCTCACGCTGTAGGTATCTCAGTTCGGTGTAGGTCGTTCGCTCCAAGC
TGGGCTGTGTGCACGAACCCCCCGTTCAGCCCGACCGCTGCGCCTTATCCGGTAACTATCGTCTTGAGTC
CAACCCGGTAAGACACGACTTATCGCCACTGGCAGCAGCCACTGGTAACAGGATTAGCAGAGCGAGGTAT
GTAGGCGGTGCTACAGAGTTCTTGAAGTGGTGGCCTAACTACGGCTACACTAGAAGGACAGTATTTGGTA
TCTGCGCTCTGCTGAAGCCAGTTACCTTCGGAAAAAGAGTTGGTAGCTCTTGATCCGGCAAACAAACCAC
CGCTGGTAGCGGTGGTTTTTTTGTTTGCAAGCAGCAGATTACGCGCAGAAAAAAAGGATCTCAAGAAGAT
CCTTTGATCTTTTCTACGGGGTCTGACGCTCAGTGGAACGAAAACTCACGTTAAGGGATTTTGGTCATGA
GATTATCAAAAAGGATCTTCACCTAGATCCTTTTAAATTAAAAATGAAGTTTTAAATCAATCTAAAGTAT
ATATGAGTAAACTTGGTCTGACAGTTACCAATGCTTAATCAGTGAGGCACCTATCTCAGCGATCTGTCTA
TTTCGTTCATCCATAGTTGCCTGACTCCCCGTCGTGTAGATAACTACGATACGGGAGGGCTTACCATCTG
GCCCCAGTGCTGCAATGATACCGCGAGACCCACGCTCACCGGCTCCAGATTTATCAGCAATAAACCAGCC
AGCCGGAAGGGCCGAGCGCAGAAGTGGTCCTGCAACTTTATCCGCCTCCATCCAGTCTATTAATTGTTGC
CGGGAAGCTAGAGTAAGTAGTTCGCCAGTTAATAGTTTGCGCAACGTTGTTGCCATTGCTACAGGCATCG
TGGTGTCACGCTCGTCGTTTGGTATGGCTTCATTCAGCTCCGGTTCCCAACGATCAAGGCGAGTTACATG
ATCCCCCATGTTGTGCAAAAAAGCGGTTAGCTCCTTCGGTCCTCCGATCGTTGTCAGAAGTAAGTTGGCC
GCAGTGTTATCACTCATGGTTATGGCAGCACTGCATAATTCTCTTACTGTCATGCCATCCGTAAGATGCT
TTTCTGTGACTGGTGAGTACTCAACCAAGTCATTCTGAGAATAGTGTATGCGGCGACCGAGTTGCTCTTG
CCCGGCGTCAATACGGGATAATACCGCGCCACATAGCAGAACTTTAAAAGTGCTCATCATTGGAAAACGT
TCTTCGGGGCGAAAACTCTCAAGGATCTTACCGCTGTTGAGATCCAGTTCGATGTAACCCACTCGTGCAC
CCAACTGATCTTCAGCATCTTTTACTTTCACCAGCGTTTCTGGGTGAGCAAAAACAGGAAGGCAAAATGC
CGCAAAAAAGGGAATAAGGGCGACACGGAAATGTTGAATACTCATACTCTTCCTTTTTCAATATTATTGA
AGCATTTATCAGGGTTATTGTCTCATGAGCGGATACATATTTGAATGTATTTAGAAAAATAAACAAATAG
GGGTTCCGCGCACATTTCCCCGAAAAGTGCCACCTGACGTCTAAGAAACCATTATTATCATGACATTAAC
CTATAAAAATAGGCGTATCACGAGGCCCTTTCGTCTCGCGCGTTTCGGTGATGACGGTGAAAACCTCTGA
CACATGCAGCTCCCGGAGACGGTCACAGCTTGTCTGTAAGCGGATGCCGGGAGCAGACAAGCCCGTCAGG
GCGCGTCAGCGGGTGTTGGCGGGTGTCGGGGCTGGCTTAACTATGCGGCATCAGAGCAGATTGTACTGAG
AGTGCACCATATGCTGTGGAATGTGTGTCAGTTAGGGTGTGGAAAGTCCCCAGGCTCCCCAGCAGGCAGA
AGTATGCAAAGCATGCATCTCAATTAGTCAGCAACCAGGTGTGGAAAGTCCCCAGGCTCCCCAGCAGGCA
GAAGTATGCAAAGCATGCATCTCAATTAGTCAGCAACCATAGTCCCGCCCCTAACTCCGCCCATCCCGCC
CCTAACTCCGCCCAGTTCCGCCCATTCTCCGCCCCATGGCTGACTAATTTTTTTTATTTATGCAGAGGCC
GAGGCCGCCTCTGCCTCTGAGCTATTCCAGAAGTAGTGAGGAGGCTTTTTTGGAGGCCTAGGCTTTTGCA
AAAAGCTCCCGGGAGCTTGTATATCCATTTTCGGATCTGATCAGCACGTGTTGACAATTAATCATCGGCA
TAGTATATCGGCATAGTATAATACGACAAGGTGAGGAACCATATGCGGTGTGAAATACCGCACAGATGCG
TAAGGAGAAAATACCGCATCAGGCGCCATTCGCCATTCAGGCTGCGCAACTGTTGGGAAGGGCGATCGGT
GCGGGCCTCTTCGCTATTACGCCAGCTGGCGAAAGGGGGATGTGCTGCAAGGCGATTAAGTTGGGTAACG
CCAGGGTTTTCCCAGTCACGACGTTGTAAAACGACGGCCAGTGCCAAGCTCGCTCTCCCTTATGCGACTC
CTGCATTAGGAAGCAGCCCAGTAGTAGGTTGAGGCCGTTGAGCACCGCCGCCGCAAGGAATGGTGCATGC
AAGGAGATGGCGCCCAACAGTCCCCCGGCCACGGGGCCTGCCACCATACCCACGCCGAAACAAGCGCTCA
TGAGCCCGAAGTGGCGAGCCCGATCTTCCCCATCGGTGATGTCGGCGATATAGGCGCCAGCAACCGCACC
TGTGGCGCCGGTGATGCCGGCCACGATGCGTCCGGCGTAGAGGATCGATTAGTCCAATTTGTTAAAGACA
GGATATCAGTGGTCCAGGCTCTAGTTTTGACTCAACAATATCACCAGCTGAAGCCTATAGAGTACGAGCC
ATA
