>Addgene plasmid #74056 | pMSCV-BirA-P2A-mCherry | addgene partial sequence | sequence record 147169 | pBABE5 5'-CTTTATCCAGCCCTCAC-3'
CTGCGGCCGCGCCACCATGGAGAAGGATAACACCGTGCCACTGAAATTGATTGCCCTGTTAGCGAACGGT
GAATTTCACTCTGGCGAGCAGTTGGGTGAAACGCTGGGAATGAGCCGGGCGGCTATTAATAAACACATTC
AGACACTGCGTGACTGGGGCGTTGATGTCTTTACCGTTCCGGGTAAAGGATACAGCCTGCCTGAGCCTAT
CCAGTTACTTAATGCTAAACAGATATTGGGTCAGCTGGATGGCGGTAGTGTAGCCGTGCTGCCAGTGATT
GACTCCACGAATCAGTACCTTCTTGATCGTATCGGAGAGCTTAAATCGGGCGATGCTTGCATTGCAGAAT
ACCAGCAGGCTGGCCGTGGTCGCCGGGGTCGGAAATGGTTTTCGCCTTTTGGCGCAAACTTATATTTGTC
GATGTTCTGGCGTCTGGAACAAGGCCCGGCGGCGGCGATTGGTTTAAGTCTGGTTATCGGTATCGTGATG
GCGGAAGTATTACGCAAGCTGGGTGCAGATAAAGTTCGTGTTAAATGGCCTAATGACCTCTATCTGCAGG
ATCGCAAGCTGGCAGGCATTCTGGTGGAGCTGACTGGCAAAACTGGCGATGCGGCGCAAATAGTCATTGG
AGCCGGGATCAACATGGCAATGCGCCGTGTTGAAGAGAGTGTCGTTAATCAGGGGTGGATCACGCTGCAG
GAAGCGGGGATCAATCTCGATCGTAATACGTTGGCGGCCATGCTAATACGTGA
