>Addgene plasmid #74056 | pMSCV-BirA-P2A-mCherry | addgene partial sequence | sequence record 147172 | mCherry-R 5'-TTGGTCACCTTCAGCTTGG-3'
ACTCGTGGCCGTTCACGGAGCCCTCCATGTGCACCTTGAAGCGCATGAACTCCTTGATGATGGCCATGTT
ATCCTCCTCGCCCTTGCTCACCATAGGGCCGGGGTTCTCCTCCACGTCGCCGGCCTGCTTCAGCAGGCTG
AAGTTGGTGGCGCCGCTGCCTTTTTCTGCACTACGCAGGGATATTTCACCGCCCATCCAGGGTTTTATTA
TTCCATCCTGCTCAAGTAATAAAGCCCCCTGTTTGTCTATTCCGCGTGAAATGCCAAATATTTCTTTATC
ACCAATGATAAGTTTCACTGGGCGATTAATAAAATTATCCAGCTTTTCCCAGCGCGACAGATAAGGTGCC
AATCCTTCTTGTTCGAAGAGTTCCAACGCAGCACGTAATTCACGTATTAGCATGGCCGCCAACGTATTAC
GATCGAGATTGATCCCCGCTTCCTGCAGCGTGATCCACCCCTGATTAACGACACTCTCTTCAACACGGCG
CATTGCCATGTTGATCCCGGCTCCAATGACTATTTGCGCCGCATCGCCAGTTTTGCCAGTCAGCTCCACC
AGAATGCCTGCCAGCTTGCGATCCTGCAGATAGAGGTCATTAGGCCATTTAACACGAACTTTATCTGCAC
CCAGCTTGCGTAATACTTCCGCCATCACGATACCGATAACCAGACTTAAACCAATCGCCGCCGCCGGGCC
TTGTTCCAGACGCCAGAACATCGACAAATATAAGTTTGCGCCAA
